Addgene plasmid #156473: pETM33_Nsp3e_NAB
Purpose: Bacterial expression of Sars-CoV2 Nsp3e_NAB protein with His-tag and GST-tag
Depositing lab: Ylva Ivarsson. Depositing organization: Uppsala University. Publication: Identification of motif-based interactions between SARS-CoV-2 protein domains and human peptide ligands pinpoint antiviral targets. Mihalic F, Benz C, Kassa E, Lindqvist R, Simonetti L, Inturi R, Aronsson H, Andersson E, Chi CN, Davey NE, Overby AK, Jemth P, Ivarsson Y. Nat Commun. 2023 Sep 13;14(1):5636. doi: 10.1038/s41467-023-41312-8. PubMed 37704626.
Backbone
  Vector backbone: pETM33
  Backbone size w/o insert (bp): 6017
  Vector type: Bacterial Expression
Growth in bacteria
  Bacterial resistance: Kanamycin, 50 μg/mL
  Growth temperature: 37°C
  Growth strain: DH5alpha
  Growth instructions: Growth in BL21 DE3 gold 37˚C after induction with 1mM 16hours 18˚C
  Copy number: High Copy
Gene/Insert
  Gene/Insert name: Nsp3e_NAB
  Species: Synthetic; Severe acute respiratory syndrome coronavirus 2
  Mutation: Gene insert is codon optimized for Ecoli.
  Entrez Gene: ORF1ab (a.k.a. GU280_gp01)
  Promoter: T7/LacO
  Tag / fusion protein: His-GST (N terminal on backbone)
  Cloning method: Restriction Enzyme; 5′ cloning site Nco1 (destroyed during cloning); 3′ cloning site EcoR1 (destroyed during cloning)
  Sequencing primers: 5′ CGGATCTGGAAGTTCTGTTCC; 3′ GAGTGCGGCCGCAAGCTTG
Terms and licenses: Academic/Nonprofit Terms; Industry Terms: Not Available to Industry
Depositor comments: insert amino acid sequence: GKKDNSYFTEQPIDLVPNQPYPNASFDNFKFVCDNIKFADDLNQLTGYKKPASRELKVTFFPDLNGDVVAIDYKHYTPSFKKGAKLLHKPIVWHVNNATNKATYKPNTWCIRCLWSTKPVETx
How to cite: pETM33_Nsp3e_NAB was a gift from Ylva Ivarsson (Addgene plasmid # 156473 ; http://n2t.net/addgene:156473 ; RRID:Addgene_156473)
