[The description below was written by a language model from this plasmid's Addgene catalogue record and pLannotate feature annotations shown in this document.]
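Description:
pETM33_Nsp3e_NAB is a bacterial expression plasmid built on the pETM33 backbone, a pET-type vector for T7-driven protein production in E. coli. The sequenced record is 6,364 nt. It is maintained through a ColE1/pMB1-family origin and is listed as high copy, although the annotation also shows the pBR322-derived bom region and rop gene, which normally moderates copy number. Selection is by kanamycin through an aph(3')-Ia resistance gene. An f1 phage origin is also present, along with short remnants of the tetracycline resistance gene and a fragment of the AmpR promoter, which are non-functional leftovers of backbone ancestry.

The expression cassette consists of a T7 promoter followed directly by a lac operator and the phage T7 gene 10 ribosome binding site, with a plasmid-borne lacI gene supplying repressor. Transcription is therefore held off until IPTG induction in a host that provides T7 RNA polymerase, such as a DE3 lysogen. The open reading frame begins with a His tag and Schistosoma japonicum glutathione S-transferase, both contributed by the backbone. These are fused N-terminally to the insert, a synthetic, E. coli codon-optimised sequence for the Nsp3e_NAB domain of SARS-CoV-2 nonstructural protein 3, part of ORF1ab. The insert itself was not annotated by the feature software, but it falls in the gap between GST and the downstream elements. It was cloned between NcoI and EcoRI sites that were destroyed in the process. A second His-tag sequence lies downstream before the T7 terminator; the record does not indicate that it is translated as part of the product. The plasmid is intended for producing His-GST-tagged viral domain, suited to affinity purification, and the associated work concerns interactions between SARS-CoV-2 protein domains and human peptide ligands.
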