Features (pLannotate 1.2.2; 20 found; start..end, strand, type, name):
      1..589     +  rep_origin     ori: high-copy-number ColE1/pMB1/pBR322/pUC origin of replication
    775..914     -  misc_feature   bom: basis of mobility region from pBR322
   1016..1207    -  CDS            rop: Rop protein, which maintains plasmids at low copy number; rop
   1224..1604    +  CDS            YPB1_ECOLX: Protein predicted: Swiss-Prot protein existence level 4. From Escherichia coli.
   1676..1967    -  CDS            TcR (fragment): tetracycline efflux protein; tet; confers resistance to tetracycline
   1982..2003    -  protein_bind   CAP binding site: CAP binding activates transcription in the presence of cAMP. E. coli catabolite activator protein
   2016..3098    -  CDS            lacI: lac repressor; lacI; The lac repressor binds to the lac operator to inhibit transcription in E. coli. This inhibition can be relieved by adding lactose or isopropyl-β-D-thiogalactopyranoside (IPTG).
   3099..3176    -  promoter       lacI promoter: lacI
   3184..3463    -  CDS            TcR (fragment): tetracycline efflux protein; tet; confers resistance to tetracycline
   3485..3503    +  promoter       T7 promoter: promoter for bacteriophage T7 RNA polymerase
   3504..3528    +  protein_bind   lac operator: The lac repressor binds to the lac operator to inhibit transcription in E. coli. This inhibition can be relieved by adding lactose or isopropyl-β-D-thiogalactopyranoside (IPTG). lac repressor encoded by lacI
   3543..3565    +  RBS            RBS: efficient ribosome binding site from bacteriophage T7 gene 10 (Olins and Rangwala, 1989)
   3578..3595    +  CDS            7xHis (fragment): 6xHis affinity tag
   3614..4267    +  CDS            GST26_SCHJA: Experimental evidence at protein level: Swiss-Prot protein existence level 1. GST isoenzymes appear to play a central role in the parasite detoxification system. Other functions are also suspected including a role in increasing the solubility of haematin in the parasite gut. From Schistosoma japonicum (Blood fluke).
   4713..4730    +  CDS            9xHis (fragment): 9xHis affinity tag
   4740..4789    +  CDS            SET1 (fragment): solubility-enhancement tag derived from T7 phage gene 10B
   4797..4844    +  terminator     T7 terminator: transcription terminator for bacteriophage T7 RNA polymerase
   4881..5309    +  rep_origin     f1 ori (sequence partly withheld): f1 bacteriophage origin of replication; arrow indicates direction of (+) strand synthesis
   5362..5419    +  promoter       AmpR promoter (fragment): bla
   5428..6243    -  CDS            KanR: aminoglycoside phosphotransferase; aph(3')-Ia; confers resistance to kanamycin in bacteria or G418 (Geneticin®) in eukaryotes
>Addgene plasmid #156473 | pETM33_Nsp3e_NAB | addgene full sequence | sequence record 307728 | Addgene NGS Result
TTGAGATCCTTTTTTTCTGCGCGTAATCTGCTGCTTGCAAACAAAAAAACCACCGCTACCAGCGGTGGTT
TGTTTGCCGGATCAAGAGCTACCAACTCTTTTTCCGAAGGTAACTGGCTTCAGCAGAGCGCAGATACCAA
ATACTGTCCTTCTAGTGTAGCCGTAGTTAGGCCACCACTTCAAGAACTCTGTAGCACCGCCTACATACCT
CGCTCTGCTAATCCTGTTACCAGTGGCTGCTGCCAGTGGCGATAAGTCGTGTCTTACCGGGTTGGACTCA
AGACGATAGTTACCGGATAAGGCGCAGCGGTCGGGCTGAACGGGGGGTTCGTGCACACAGCCCAGCTTGG
AGCGAACGACCTACACCGAACTGAGATACCTACAGCGTGAGCTATGAGAAAGCGCCACGCTTCCCGAAGG
GAGAAAGGCGGACAGGTATCCGGTAAGCGGCAGGGTCGGAACAGGAGAGCGCACGAGGGAGCTTCCAGGG
GGAAACGCCTGGTATCTTTATAGTCCTGTCGGGTTTCGCCACCTCTGACTTGAGCGTCGATTTTTGTGAT
GCTCGTCAGGGGGGCGGAGCCTATGGAAAAACGCCAGCAACGCGGCCTTTTTACGGTTCCTGGCCTTTTG
CTGGCCTTTTGCTCACATGTTCTTTCCTGCGTTATCCCCTGATTCTGTGGATAACCGTATTACCGCCTTT
GAGTGAGCTGATACCGCTCGCCGCAGCCGAACGACCGAGCGCAGCGAGTCAGTGAGCGAGGAAGCGGAAG
AGCGCCTGATGCGGTATTTTCTCCTTACGCATCTGTGCGGTATTTCACACCGCAATGGTGCACTCTCAGT
ACAATCTGCTCTGATGCCGCATAGTTAAGCCAGTATACACTCCGCTATCGCTACGTGACTGGGTCATGGC
TGCGCCCCGACACCCGCCAACACCCGCTGACGCGCCCTGACGGGCTTGTCTGCTCCCGGCATCCGCTTAC
AGACAAGCTGTGACCGTCTCCGGGAGCTGCATGTGTCAGAGGTTTTCACCGTCATCACCGAAACGCGCGA
GGCAGCTGCGGTAAAGCTCATCAGCGTGGTCGTGAAGCGATTCACAGATGTCTGCCTGTTCATCCGCGTC
CAGCTCGTTGAGTTTCTCCAGAAGCGTTAATGTCTGGCTTCTGATAAAGCGGGCCATGTTAAGGGCGGTT
TTTTCCTGTTTGGTCACTGATGCCTCCGTGTAAGGGGGATTTCTGTTCATGGGGGTAATGATACCGATGA
AACGAGAGAGGATGCTCACGATACGGGTTACTGATGATGAACATGCCCGGTTACTGGAACGTTGTGAGGG
TAAACAACTGGCGGTATGGATGCGGCGGGACCAGAGAAAAATCACTCAGGGTCAATGCCAGCGCTTCGTT
AATACAGATGTAGGTGTTCCACAGGGTAGCCAGCAGCATCCTGCGATGCAGATCCGGAACATAATGGTGC
AGGGCGCTGACTTCCGCGTTTCCAGACTTTACGAAACACGGAAACCGAAGACCATTCATGTTGTTGCTCA
GGTCGCAGACGTTTTGCAGCAGCAGTCGCTTCACGTTCGCTCGCGTATCGGTGATTCATTCTGCTAACCA
GTAAGGCAACCCCGCCAGCCTAGCCGGGTCCTCAACGACAGGAGCACGATCATGCGCACCCGTGGGGCCG
CCATGCCGGCGATAATGGCCTGCTTCTCGCCGAAACGTTTGGTGGCGGGACCAGTGACGAAGGCTTGAGC
GAGGGCGTGCAAGATTCCGAATACCGCAAGCGACAGGCCGATCATCGTCGCGCTCCAGCGAAAGCGGTCC
TCGCCGAAAATGACCCAGAGCGCTGCCGGCACCTGTCCTACGAGTTGCATGATAAAGAAGACAGTCATAA
GTGCGGCGACGATAGTCATGCCCCGCGCCCACCGGAAGGAGCTGACTGGGTTGAAGGCTCTCAAGGGCAT
CGGTCGAGATCCCGGTGCCTAATGAGTGAGCTAACTTACATTAATTGCGTTGCGCTCACTGCCCGCTTTC
CAGTCGGGAAACCTGTCGTGCCAGCTGCATTAATGAATCGGCCAACGCGCGGGGAGAGGCGGTTTGCGTA
TTGGGCGCCAGGGTGGTTTTTCTTTTCACCAGTGAGACGGGCAACAGCTGATTGCCCTTCACCGCCTGGC
CCTGAGAGAGTTGCAGCAAGCGGTCCACGCTGGTTTGCCCCAGCAGGCGAAAATCCTGTTTGATGGTGGT
TAACGGCGGGATATAACATGAGCTGTCTTCGGTATCGTCGTATCCCACTACCGAGATATCCGCACCAACG
CGCAGCCCGGACTCGGTAATGGCGCGCATTGCGCCCAGCGCCATCTGATCGTTGGCAACCAGCATCGCAG
TGGGAACGATGCCCTCATTCAGCATTTGCATGGTTTGTTGAAAACCGGACATGGCACTCCAGTCGCCTTC
CCGTTCCGCTATCGGCTGAATTTGATTGCGAGTGAGATATTTATGCCAGCCAGCCAGACGCAGACGCGCC
GAGACAGAACTTAATGGGCCCGCTAACAGCGCGATTTGCTGGTGACCCAATGCGACCAGATGCTCCACGC
CCAGTCGCGTACCGTCTTCATGGGAGAAAATAATACTGTTGATGGGTGTCTGGTCAGAGACATCAAGAAA
TAACGCCGGAACATTAGTGCAGGCAGCTTCCACAGCAATGGCATCCTGGTCATCCAGCGGATAGTTAATG
ATCAGCCCACTGACGCGTTGCGCGAGAAGATTGTGCACCGCCGCTTTACAGGCTTCGACGCCGCTTCGTT
CTACCATCGACACCACCACGCTGGCACCCAGTTGATCGGCGCGAGATTTAATCGCCGCGACAATTTGCGA
CGGCGCGTGCAGGGCCAGACTGGAGGTGGCAACGCCAATCAGCAACGACTGTTTGCCCGCCAGTTGTTGT
GCCACGCGGTTGGGAATGTAATTCAGCTCCGCCATCGCCGCTTCCACTTTTTCCCGCGTTTTCGCAGAAA
CGTGGCTGGCCTGGTTCACCACGCGGGAAACGGTCTGATAAGAGACACCGGCATACTCTGCGACATCGTA
TAACGTTACTGGTTTCACATTCACCACCCTGAATTGACTCTCTTCCGGGCGCTATCATGCCATACCGCGA
AAGGTTTTGCGCCATTCGATGGTGTCCGGGATCTCGACGCTCTCCCTTATGCGACTCCTGCATTAGGAAG
CAGCCCAGTAGTAGGTTGAGGCCGTTGAGCACCGCCGCCGCAAGGAATGGTGCATGCAAGGAGATGGCGC
CCAACAGTCCCCCGGCCACGGGGCCTGCCACCATACCCACGCCGAAACAAGCGCTCATGAGCCCGAAGTG
GCGAGCCCGATCTTCCCCATCGGTGATGTCGGCGATATAGGCGCCAGCAACCGCACCTGTGGCGCCGGTG
ATGCCGGCCACGATGCGTCCGGCGTAGAGGATCGAGATCTCGATCCCGCGAAATTAATACGACTCACTAT
AGGGGAATTGTGAGCGGATAACAATTCCCCTCTAGAAATAATTTTGTTTAACTTTAAGAAGGAGATATAC
CATGAAACATCACCATCACCATCACAACACTAGTAGCAATTCCATGTCCCCTATACTAGGTTATTGGAAA
ATTAAGGGCCTTGTGCAACCCACTCGACTTCTTTTGGAATATCTTGAAGAAAAATATGAAGAGCATTTGT
ATGAGCGCGATGAAGGTGATAAATGGCGAAACAAAAAGTTTGAATTGGGTTTGGAGTTTCCCAATCTTCC
TTATTATATTGATGGTGATGTTAAATTAACACAGTCTATGGCCATCATACGTTATATAGCTGACAAGCAC
AACATGTTGGGTGGTTGTCCAAAAGAGCGTGCAGAGATTTCAATGCTTGAAGGAGCGGTTTTGGATATTA
GATACGGTGTTTCGAGAATTGCATATAGTAAAGACTTTGAAACTCTCAAAGTTGATTTTCTTAGCAAGCT
ACCTGAAATGCTGAAAATGTTCGAAGATCGTTTATGTCATAAAACATATTTAAATGGTGATCATGTAACC
CATCCTGACTTCATGTTGTATGACGCTCTTGATGTTGTTTTATACATGGACCCAATGTGCCTGGATGCGT
TCCCAAAATTAGTTTGTTTTAAAAAACGTATTGAAGCTATCCCACAAATTGATAAGTACTTGAAATCCAG
CAAGTATATAGCATGGCCTTTGCAGGGCTGGCAAGCCACGTTTGGTGGTGGCGACCATCCTCCAAAATCG
GATCTGGAAGTTCTGTTCCAGGGGCCCATGGACGGTAAGAAAGACAACAGCTACTTCACCGAGCAGCCGA
TTGATCTGGTGCCGAACCAACCGTATCCGAACGCGAGCTTCGACAACTTCAAGTTCGTTTGCGATAACAT
CAAGTTCGCGGACGATCTGAACCAGCTGACCGGCTACAAGAAACCGGCGAGCCGTGAACTGAAGGTGACC
TTCTTTCCGGACCTGAACGGTGATGTGGTTGCGATCGACTACAAACACTATACCCCGAGCTTTAAGAAAG
GCGCGAAGCTGCTGCACAAACCGATTGTGTGGCACGTTAACAACGCGACCAACAAGGCGACCTATAAACC
GAACACCTGGTGCATCCGTTGCCTGTGGAGCACCAAGCCGGTTGAAACCTAAGAATTCGAGCTCCGTCGA
CAAGCTTGCGGCCGCACTCGAGCACCACCACCACCACCACTGAGATCCGGCTGCTAACAAAGCCCGAAAG
GAAGCTGAGTTGGCTGCTGCCACCGCTGAGCAATAACTAGCATAACCCCTTGGGGCCTCTAAACGGGTCT
TGAGGGGTTTTTTGCTGAAAGGAGGAACTATATCCGGATTGGCGAATGGG
[124 nt withheld, positions 4881-5004]
C
[91 nt withheld, positions 5006-5096]
A
[49 nt withheld, positions 5098-5146]
CCTTTGACGTTGGAGTCCACGTTCTTTAATAGTGGACTCTTGTTCCAAACTGGAACAACACTCAACCCTA
TCTCGGTCTATTCTTTTGATTTATAAGGGATTTTGCCGATTTCGGCCTATTGGTTAAAAAATGAGCTGAT
TTAACAAAAATTTAACGCGAATTTTAACAAAATATTAACGCTTACAATTTAGGTGGCACTTTTCGGGGAA
ATGTGCGCGGAACCCCTATTTGTTTATTTTTCTAAATACATTCAAATATGTATCCGCTCATGAATTAATT
CTTAGAAAAACTCATCGAGCATCAAATGAAACTGCAATTTATTCATATCAGGATTATCAATACCATATTT
TTGAAAAAGCCGTTTCTGTAATGAAGGAGAAAACTCACCGAGGCAGTTCCATAGGATGGCAAGATCCTGG
TATCGGTCTGCGATTCCGACTCGTCCAACATCAATACAACCTATTAATTTCCCCTCGTCAAAAATAAGGT
TATCAAGTGAGAAATCACCATGAGTGACGACTGAATCCGGTGAGAATGGCAAAAGTTTATGCATTTCTTT
CCAGACTTGTTCAACAGGCCAGCCATTACGCTCGTCATCAAAATCACTCGCATCAACCAAACCGTTATTC
ATTCGTGATTGCGCCTGAGCGAGACGAAATACGCGATCGCTGTTAAAAGGACAATTACAAACAGGAATCG
AATGCAACCGGCGCAGGAACACTGCCAGCGCATCAACAATATTTTCACCTGAATCAGGATATTCTTCTAA
TACCTGGAATGCTGTTTTCCCGGGGATCGCAGTGGTGAGTAACCATGCATCATCAGGAGTACGGATAAAA
TGCTTGATGGTCGGAAGAGGCATAAATTCCGTCAGCCAGTTTAGTCTGACCATCTCATCTGTAACATCAT
TGGCAACGCTACCTTTGCCATGTTTCAGAAACAACTCTGGCGCATCGGGCTTCCCATACAATCGATAGAT
TGTCGCACCTGATTGCCCGACATTATCGCGAGCCCATTTATACCCATATAAATCAGCATCCATGTTGGAA
TTTAATCGCGGCCTAGAGCAAGACGTTTCCCGTTGAATATGGCTCATAACACCCCTTGTATTACTGTTTA
TGTAAGCAGACAGTTTTATTGTTCATGACCAAAATCCCTTAACGTGAGTTTTCGTTCCACTGAGCGTCAG
ACCCCGTAGAAAAGATCAAAGGATCTTC
